>Addgene plasmid #183129 | pBTK562 (pDS-GFP) | addgene full sequence | sequence record 365391 | Addgene NGS Result
TACATGCTGAAATCTGGCCCGCCCCTGTCCATGCCTCGCTGGCGGGGTGCCGGTGCCCGTGCCAGCTCGG
CCCGCGCAAGCTGGACGCTGGGCAGACCCATGACCTTGCTGACGGTGCGCTCGATGTAATCCGCTTCGTG
GCCGGGCTTGCGCTCTGCCAGCGCTGGGCTGGCCTCGGCCATGGCCTTGCCGATTTCCTCGGCACTGCGG
CCCCGGCTGGCCAGCTTCTGCGCGGCGATAAAGTCGCACTTGCTGAGGTCATCACCGAAGCGCTTGACCA
GCCCGGCCATCTCGCTGCGGTACTCGTCCAGCGCCGTGCGCCGGTGGCGGCTAAGCTGCCGCTCGGGCAG
TTCGAGGCTGGCCAGCCTGCGGGCCTTCTCCTGCTGCCGCTGGGCCTGCTCGATCTGCTGGCCAGCCTGC
TGCACCAGCGCCGGGCCAGCGGTGGCGGTCTTGCCCTTGGATTCACGCAGCAGCACCCACGGCTGATAAC
CGGCGCGGGTGGTGTGCTTGTCCTTGCGGTTGGTGAAGCCCGCCAAGCGGCCATAGTGGCGGCTGTCGGC
GCTGGCCGGGTCGGCGTCGTACTCGCTGGCCAGCGTCCGGGCAATCTGCCCCCGAAGTTCACCGCCTGCG
GCGTCGGCCACCTTGACCCATGCCTGATAGTTCTTCGGGCTGGTTTCCACTACCAGGGCAGGCTCCCGGC
CCTCGGCTTTCATGTCATCCAGGTCAAACTCGCTGAGGTCGTCCACCAGCACCAGACCATGCCGCTCCTG
CTCGGCGGGCCTGATATACACGTCATTGCCCTGGGCATTCATCCGCTTGAGCCATGGCGTGTTCTGGAGC
ACTTCGGCGGCTGACCATTCCCGGTTCATCATCTGGCCGGTGGTGGCGTCCCTGACGCCGATATCGAAGC
GCTCACAGCCCATGGCCTTGAGCTGTCGGCCTATGGCCTGCAAAGTCCTGTCGTTCTTCATCGGGCCACC
AAGCGCAGCCAGATCGAGCCGTCCTCGGTTGTCAGTGGCGTCAGGTCGAGCAAGAGCAACGATGCGATCA
GCAGCACCACCGTAGGCATCATGGAAGCCAGCATCACGGTTAGCCATAGCTTCCAGTGCCACCCCCGCGA
CGCGCTCCGGGCGCTCTGCGCGGCGCTGCTCACCTCGGCGGCTACCTCCCGCAACTCTTTGGCCAGCTCC
ACCCATGCCGCCCCTGTCTGGCGCTGGGCTTTCAGCCACTCCGCCGCCTGCGCCTCGCTGGCCTGCTGGG
TCTGGCTCATGACCTGCCGGGCTTCGTCGGCCAGTGTCGCCATGCTCTGGGCCAGCGGTTCGATCTGCTC
CGCTAACTCGTTGATGCCTCTGGATTTCTTCACTCTGTCGATTGCGTTCATGGTCTATTGCCTCCCGGTA
TTCCTGTAAGTCGATGATCTGGGCGTTGGCGGTGTCGATGTTCAGGGCCACGTCTGCCCGGTCGGTGCGG
ATGCCCCGGCCTTCCATCTCCACCACGTTCGGCCCCAGGTGAACACCGGGCAGGCGCTCGATGCCCTGCG
CCTCAAGTGTTCTGTGGTCAATGCGGGCGTCGTGGCCAGCCCGCTCTAATGCCCGGTTGGCATGGTCGGC
CCATGCCTCGCGGGTCTGCTCAAGCCATGCCTTGGGCTTGAGCGCTTCGGTCTTCTGTGCCCCGCCCTTC
TCCGGGGTCTTGCCGTTGTACCGCTTGAACCACTGAGCGGCGGGCCGCTCGATGCCGTCATTGATCCGCT
CGGAGATCATCAGGTGGCAGTGCGGGTTCTCGCCGCCACCGGCATGGATGGCCAGCGTATACGGCAGGCG
CTCGGCACCGGTCAGGTGCTGGGCGAACTCGGACGCCAGCGCCTTCTGCTGGTCGAGGGTCAGCTCGACC
GGCAGGGCAAATTCGACCTCCTTGAACAGCCGCCCATTGGCGCGTTCATACAGGTCGGCAGCATCCCAGT
AGTCGGCGGGCCGCTCGACGAACTCCGGCATGTGCCCGGATTCGGCGTGCAAGACTTCATCCATGTCGCG
GGCATACTTGCCTTCGCGCTGGATGTAGTCGGCCTTGGCCCTGGCCGATTGGCCGCCCGACCTGCTGCCG
GTTTTCGCCGTAAGGTGATAAATCGCCATGCTGCCTCGCTGTTGCTTTTGCTTTTCGGCTCCATGCAATG
GCCCTCGGAGAGCGCACCGCCCGAAGGGTGGCCGTTAGGCCAGTTTCTCGAAGAGAAACCGGTAAGTGCG
CCCTCCCCTACAAAGTAGGGTCGGGATTGCCGCCGCTGTGCCTCCATGATAGCCTACGAGACAGCACATT
AACAATGGGGTGTCAAGATGGTTAAGGGGAGCAACAAGGCGGCGGATCGGCTGGCCAAGCTCGAAGAACA
ACGAGCGCGAATCAATGCCGAAATTCAGCGGGTGCGGGCAAGGGAACAGCAGCAAGAGCGCAAGAACGAA
ACAAGGCGCAAGGTGCTGGTGGGGGCCATGATTTTGGCCAAGGTGAACAGCAGCGAGTGGCCGGAGGATC
GGCTCATGGCGGCAATGGATGCGTACCTTGAACGCGACCACGACCGCGCCTTGTTCGGTCTGCCGCCACG
CCAGAAGGATGAGCCGGGCTGAATGATCGACCGAGACAGGCCCTGCGGGGCTGCACACGCGCCCCCACCC
TTCGGGTAGGGGGAAAGGCCGCTAAAGCGGCTAAAAGCGCTCCAGCGTATTTCTGCGGGGTTTGGTGTGG
GGTTTAGCGGGCTTTGCCCGCCTTTCCCCCTGCCGCGCAGCGGTGGGGCGGTGTGTAGCCTAGCGCAGCG
AATAGACCAGCTATCCGGCCTCTGGCCGGGCATATTGGGCAAGGGCAGCAGCGCCCCACAAGGGCGCTGA
TAACCGCGCCTAGTGGATTATTCTTAGATAATCATGGATGGATTTTTCCAACACCCCGCCAGCCCCCGCC
CCTGCTGGGTTTGCAGGTTTGGGGGCGTGACAGTTATTGCAGGGGTTCGTGACAGTTATTGCAGGGGGGC
GTGACAGTTATTGCAGGGGTTCGTGACAGTTAGTACGGGAGTGACGGGCACTGGCTGGCAATGTCTAGCA
ACGGCAGGCATTTCGGCTGAGGGTAAAAGAACTTTCCGCTAAGCGATAGACTGTATGTAAACACAGTATT
GCAAGGACGCGGAACATGCCTCATGTGGCGGCCAGGACGGCCAGCCGGGATCGGGATACTGGTCGTTACC
AGAGCCACCGACCCGAGCAAACCCTTCTCTATCAGATCGTTGACGAGTATTACCCGGCATTCGCTGCGCT
TATGGCAGAGCAGGGAAAGGAATTGCCGGGCTATGTGCAACGGGAATTTGAAGAATTTCTCCAATGCGGG
CGGCTGGAGCATGGCTTTCTACGGGTTCGCTGCGAGTCTTGCCACGCCGAGCACCTGGTCGCTTTCAGAA
ATCAATCTAAAGTATATATGAGTAAACTTGGTCTGACAGGCCCCTGAATTCGCATCTAGACTGATGAGAC
GTGGTAGAGCCACAAACAGCCGGTACAAGCAACGATCTCCAGGACCATCTGAATCATGCGCGGATGACAC
GAACTCACGACGGCGATCACAGACATTAACCCACAGTACAGACACTGCGACAACGTGGCAATTCGTCGCA
ATACAACGGACAGTCATTCATCTTTCTGCCCCTCCAAAAGCAAAAACCCGCCGAAGCGGGTTTTTACGTA
AATCAGGTGAAACTGACCGACTTTGGCAGTTTATTCTTGACATGTAGTGAGGGGGCTGGTATAATCACAT
AGTACTGTTTATGAGTAAAGGAGAAGAGCTTTTCACAGGAGTTGTCCCAATCCTCGTGGAATTAGACGGT
GATGTTAATGGGCACAAGTTCTCTGTCAGTGGAGAGGGTGAAGGCGACGCAACATATGGCAAGCTGACCC
TTAAATTTATTTGCACCACGGGTAAACTACCTGTTCCATGGCCAACACTGGTCACTACGTTCGGGTATGG
GGTTCAGTGCTTTGCGCGCTACCCAGATCACATGAAACAGCACGACTTTTTCAAGAGTGCAATGCCCGAA
GGCTATGTACAGGAGAGAACCATCTTTTTTAAGGATGACGGCAACTATAAGACACGCGCCGAAGTGAAGT
TCGAGGGTGATACCCTTGTTAATAGAATCGAGTTAAAGGGTATTGACTTTAAGGAAGATGGAAATATTTT
AGGCCACAAACTGGAATATAACTATAACTCCCATAATGTGTACATTATGGCCGACAAGCAAAAGAACGGT
ATCAAGGTTAACTTCAAGATCAGACACAACATTGAGGATGGAAGCGTTCAACTAGCCGACCATTACCAAC
AAAACACCCCAATTGGCGATGGGCCTGTGCTGTTACCAGACAACCATTACCTGTCCACTCAATCTGCCCT
TTCGAAAGATCCCAACGAAAAGCGCGACCACATGGTCCTTCTTGAGTTTGTCACGGCTGCTGGGATTACA
CACGGCATGGATGAACTATACAAATAAATCCAACAGTACTATGTGATTATACCAGCCCCCTCACTACATG
TCAAGAATAAACTGCCAAAGGTAATCGTTAATCCGCAAATAACGTAAAAACCCGCTTCGGCGGGTTTTTT
TATGGGGGGAGTTTAGGGAAAGAGCATTTGTCAGCTGCGTCTCAAGCAGTTACAGAGATGTTACGAACCC
CCAGGACATCCGAGAATGCGAGGCGATGGAGGGTACAACCCGAGCGGCCGCTTATTTGCCGACTACCTTG
GTGATCTCGCCTTTCACGTAGTGGACAAATTCTTCCAACTGATCTGCGCGCGAGGCCAAGCGATCTTCTT
CTTGTCCAAGATAAGCCTGTCTAGCTTCAAGTATGACGGGCTGATACTGGGCCGGCAGGCGCTCCATTGC
CCAGTCGGCAGCGACATCCTTCGGCGCGATTTTGCCGGTTACTGCGCTGTACCAAATGCGGGACAACGTA
AGCACTACATTTCGCTCATCGCCAGCCCAGTCGGGCGGCGAGTTCCATAGCGTTAAGGTTTCATTTAGCG
CCTCAAATAGATCCTGTTCAGGAACCGGATCAAAGAGTTCCTCCGCCGCTGGACCTACCAAGGCAACGCT
ATGTTCTCTTGCTTTTGTCAGCAAGATAGCCAGATCAATGTCGATCGTGGCTGGCTCGAAGATACCCGCA
AGAATGTCATTGCGCTGCCATTCTCCAAATTGCAGTTCGCGCTTAGCTGGATAACGCCACGGAATGATGT
CGTCGTGCACAACAATGGTGACTTCTACAGCGCGGAGAATCTCGCTCTCTCCAGGGGAAGCCGAAGTTTC
CAAAAGGTCGTTGATCAAAGCTCGCCGCGTTGTTTCATCAAGCCTTACGGTCACCGTAACCAGCAAATCA
ATATCACTGTGTGGCTTCAGGCCGCCATCCACTGCGGAGCCGTACAAATGTACGGCCAGCAACGTCGGTT
CGAGATGGCGCTCGATGACGCCAACTACCTCTGATAGTTGAGTCGATACTTCGGCGATCACCGCTTCCCT
CATAATGTTTAACTTTGTTTTAGGGCGACTGCCCTGCTGCGTAACATCGTTGCTGCTCCATAACATCAAA
CATCGACCCACGGCGTAACGCGCTTGCTGCTTGGATGCCCGAGGCATAGACTGTACCCCAAAAAAACAGT
CATAACAAGCCATGAAAACCGCCACTGCGCCGTTACCACCGCTGCGTTCGGTCAAGGTTCTGGACCAGTT
GCGTGAGCGCATACGCTACTTGCATTACAGCTTACGAACCGAACAGGCTTATGTCCACTGGGTTCGTGCC
TTCATCCGTTTCCACGGTGTGCGTCACCCGGCAACCTTGGGTAGCAGCGAAGTCGAGGCATTTCTGTCCT
GGCTGGTCATGACCAAAATCCCTTAACGTGAGTCAGCCTGCCGCCTTGGGCCGGGTGATGTCGTACTTGC
CCGCCGCGAACTCGGTTACCGTCCAGCCCAGCGCGACCAGCTCCGGCAACGCCTCGCGCACCCGCTGGCG
GCGCTTGCGCATGGTCGAACCACTGGCCTCTGACGGCCAGACATAGCCGCACAAGGTATCTATGGAAGCC
TTGCCGGTTTTGCCGGGGTCGATCCAGCCACACAGCCGCTGGTGCAGCAGGCGGGCGGTTTCGCTGTCCA
GCGCCCGCACCTCGTCCATGCTGATGCGCACATGCTGGCCGCCACCCATGACGGCCTGCGCGATCAAGGG
GTTCAGGGCCACGTACAGGCGCCCGTCCGCCTCGTCGCTGGCGTACTCCGACAGCAGCCGAAACCCCTGC
CGCTTGCGGCCATTCTGGGCGATGATGGATACCTTCCAAAGGCGCTCGATGCAGTCCTGTATGTGCTTGA
GCGCCCCACCACTATCGACCTCTGCCCCGATTTCCTTTGCCAGCGCCCGATAGCTACCTTTGACCACCAT
GGCATCAGCGGTGACGGCCTCCCACTTGGGTTCCAGGAACAGCCGGAGCTGCCGTCCGCCTTCGGTCTTG
GGTTCCGGGCCAAGCACTAGGCCATTAGGCCCAGCCATGGCCACCAGCCCTTGCAGGATGCGCAGATCAT
CAGCGCCCAGCGGCTCCGGGCCGCTGAACTCGATCCGCTTGCCGTCGCCGTAGTCATACGTCACGTCCAG
CTTGCTGCGCTTGCGCTCGCCCCGCTTGAGGGCACGGAACAGGCCGGGGGCCAGACAGTGCGCCGGGTCG
TGCCGGACGTGGCTGAGGCTGTGCTTGTTCTTAGGCTTCACCACGGGGCACCCCCTTGCTCTTGCGCTGC
CTCTCCAGCACGGCGGGCTTGAGCACCCCGCCGTCATGCCGCCTGAACCACCGATCAGCGAACGGTGCGC
CATAGTTGGCCTTGCTCACACCGAAGCGGACGAAGAACCGGCGCTGGTCGTCGTCCACACCCCATTCCTC
GGCCTCGGCGCTGGTCATGCTCGACAGGTAGGACTGCCAGCGGATGTTATCGACCAGTACCGAGCTGCCC
CGGCTGGCCTGCTGCTGGTCGCCTGCGCCCATCATGGCCGCGCCCTTGCTGGCATGGTGCAGGAACACGA
TAGAGCACCCGGTATCGGCGGCGATGGCCTCCATGCGACCGATGACCTGGGCCATGGGGCCGCTGGCGTT
TTCTTCCTCGATGTGGAACCGGCGCAGCGTGTCCAGCACCATCAGGCGGCGGCCCTCGGCGGCGCGCTTG
AGGCCGTCGAACCACTCCGGGGCCATGATGTTGGGCAGGCTGCCGATCAGCGGCTGGATCAGCAGGCCGT
CAGCCACGGCTTGCCGTTCCTCGGCGCTGAGGTGCGCCCCAAGGGCGTGCAGGCGGTGATGAATGGCGGT
GGGCGGGTCTTCGGCGGGCAGGTAGATCACCGGGCCGGTGGGCAGTTCGCCCACCTCCAGCAGATCCGGC
CCGCCTGCAATCTGTGCGGCCAGTTGCAGGGCCAGCATGGATTTACCGGCACCACCGGGCGACACCAGCG
CCCCGACCGTACCGGCCACCATGTTGGGCAAAACGTAGTCCAGCGGTGGCGGCGCTGCTGCGAACGCCTC
CAGAATATTGATAGGCTTATGGGTAGCCATTGATTGCCTCCTTTGCAGGCAGTTGGTGGTTAGGCGCTGG
CGGGGTCACTACCCCCGCCCTGCGCCGCTCTGAGTTCTTCCAGGCACTCGCGCAGCGCCTCGTATTCGTC
GTCGGTCAGCCAGAACTTGCGCTGACGCATCCCTTTGGCCTTCATGCGCTCGGCATATCGCGCTTGGCGT
ACAGCGTCAGGGCTGGCCAGCAGGTCGCCGGTCTGCTTGTCCTTTTGGTCTTTCATATCAGTCACCGAGA
AACTTGCCGGGGCCGAAAGGCTTGTCTTCGCGGAACAAGGACAAGGTGCAGCCGTCAAGGTTAAGGCTGG
CCATATCAGCGACTGAAAAGCGGCCAGCCTCGGCCTTGTTTGACGTATAACCAAAGCCACCGGGCAACCA
ATAGCCCTTGTCACTTTTGATCAGGTAGACCGACCCTGAAGCGCTTTTTTCGTATTCCATAAAACCCCCT
TCTGTGCGTGAGTACTCATAGTATAACAGGCGTGAGTACCAACGCAAGCAC
Features (pLannotate 1.2.2; 12 found; start..end, strand, type, name):
    971..1381    -  CDS            mobB: MOBB2_ECOLX - Protein predicted: Swiss-Prot protein existence level 4. This protein is essential to promote the specific transfer of the plasmid in the presence of conjugative plasmids. From Escherichia coli.
   2210..2297    -  oriT           RSF1010 oriT: origin of transfer of the broad-host-range plasmid RSF1010 (Scholz et al., 1989)
   2328..2609    +  CDS            mobC: MOBC_ECOLX - Protein predicted: Swiss-Prot protein existence level 4. This protein is essential to promote the specific transfer of the plasmid in the presence of conjugative plasmids. From Escherichia coli.
   2639..3033    +  rep_origin     RSF1010 oriV: replication origin of the broad-host-range plasmid RSF1010; requires the RSF1010 RepA/B/C proteins for replication (Scholz et al., 1989)
   3791..4504    +  CDS            GFPmut3: GFPmut3 is a basic (constitutively fluorescent) green fluorescent protein published in 1996, derived from Aequorea victoria. It is reported to be a very rapidly-maturing weak dimer.
   4745..5533    -  CDS            aadA: S3AD_ECOLX - Experimental evidence at protein level: Swiss-Prot protein existence level 1. Mediates bacterial resistance to the antibiotics streptomycin and spectinomycin. From Escherichia coli.
   5540..5596    -  CDS            GmR (fragment): gentamycin acetyltransferase; aacC1; confers resistance to gentamycin
   5772..5795    -  promoter       Pc promoter (fragment): intI1 (promoter lies within the coding sequence); class 1 integron promoter
   5913..6764    -  CDS            RSF1010 RepC (fragment): replication protein C of the broad-host-range plasmid RSF1010 (Scholz et al., 1989); repC
   6751..7590    -  CDS            RSF1010 RepA: replication protein A of the broad-host-range plasmid RSF1010 (Scholz et al., 1989); repA
   7582..7656    -  ncRNA          Plasmid R1162: Accession: RF00043 - R1162-like plasmid antisense RNA
   8101..971     -  CDS            RSF1010 RepB (across the origin): replication protein B of the broad-host-range plasmid RSF1010 (Scholz et al., 1989); repB
