[The description below was written by a language model from this plasmid's Addgene catalogue record and pLannotate feature annotations shown in this document.]
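Description:
pBTK562 (pDS-GFP) is a low-copy, broad-host-range bacterial plasmid built on the RSF1010 backbone and catalogued as a synthetic biology vector. The 8.1 kb sequence carries the RSF1010 replication system: oriV together with the repA, repB and repC genes whose products it needs, plus an R1162-like antisense RNA of the kind associated with plasmids of this family. Because replication depends on these plasmid-encoded proteins rather than on host-specific factors, RSF1010 derivatives can be maintained in many Gram-negative species as well as in the E. coli cloning strain listed. The plasmid also retains the RSF1010 oriT and the mobB and mobC mobilization genes, so it can be transferred by conjugation when a helper conjugative system is present. Selection is by spectinomycin through aadA, which lies next to fragments of a gentamicin acetyltransferase gene and a class 1 integron Pc promoter, apparently remnants of the resistance cassette's integron origin.

The payload is a synthetic 717 bp GFPmut3 sequence cloned without a ribosome binding site, so it is meant to serve as an RNA template rather than to produce fluorescent protein. The stated purpose is to express off-target double-stranded RNA, making this the negative control for RNAi-type experiments in which related plasmids produce dsRNA against real targets; the associated publication concerns engineered honey bee symbionts. The promoters driving transcription of the GFP segment are not annotated in the feature table or named in the record, so how the two RNA strands are generated cannot be stated from the information provided.
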