Addgene plasmid #183129: pBTK562 (pDS-GFP)
Purpose: Control plasmid that expresses off-target dsRNA
Depositing lab: Jeffrey Barrick. Depositing organization: University of Texas at Austin. Publication: Engineered symbionts activate honey bee immunity and limit pathogens. Leonard SP, Powell JE, Perutka J, Geng P, Heckmann LC, Horak RD, Davies BW, Ellington AD, Barrick JE, Moran NA. Science. 2020 Jan 31;367(6477):573-576. doi: 10.1126/science.aax9039. Epub 2020 Jan 30. PubMed 32001655.
Backbone
  Vector backbone: RSF1010
  Vector type: Synthetic Biology
Growth in bacteria
  Bacterial resistance: Spectinomycin, 50 μg/mL
  Growth temperature: 37°C
  Growth strain: DH5alpha
  Copy number: Low Copy
Gene/Insert
  Gene/Insert name: GFPmut3 (no RBS)
  Species: Synthetic
  Insert size (bp): 717
Terms and licenses: Academic/Nonprofit Terms; Industry Terms: Not Available to Industry
How to cite: pBTK562 (pDS-GFP) was a gift from Jeffrey Barrick (Addgene plasmid # 183129 ; http://n2t.net/addgene:183129 ; RRID:Addgene_183129)
